>Addgene plasmid #190387 | JAB2600 | addgene full sequence | sequence record 391161 | Addgene NGS Result
GGATATATTGTGGTGTAACGTTAAGCTTTGGTTGTCGACGAGTCAGTAATAAACGGCGTCAAAGTGGTTG
CAGCCGGCACACACGAGTCGTGTTTATCAACTCAAAGCACAAATACTTTTCCTCAACCTAAAAATAAGGC
AATTAGCCAAAAACAACTTTGCGTGTAAACAACGCTCAATACACGTGTCATTTTATTATTAGCTATTGCT
TCACCGCCTTAGCTTTCTCGTGACCTAGTCGTCCTCGTCTTTTCTTCTTCTTCTTCTATAAAACAATACC
CAAAGAGCTCTTCTTCTTCACAATTCAGATTTCAATTTCTCAAAATCTTAAAAACTTTCTCTCAATTCTC
TCTACCGTGATCAAGGTAAATTTCTGTGTTCCTTATTCTCTCAAAATCTTCGATTTTGTTTTCGTTCGAT
CCCAATTTCGTATATGTTCTTTGGTTTAGATTCTGTTAATCTTAGATCGTAGACGATTTTCTGGGTTTGA
TCGTTAGATATCATCTTAATTCTCGATTAGGGTTTCATAGATATCATCCGATTTGTTCAAATAATTTGAG
TTTTGTCGAATAATTACTCTTCGATTTGTGATTTCTATCTAGATCTGGTGTTAGTTTCTAGTTTGTGCGA
TCGAATTTGTCGATTAATCTGAGTTTTTCTGATTAACAGCACCATGGCAAAGGATGTGGAAGCCGTTCCC
GGAGAAGGATTTCAGACAAGAGACTATCAAGATCCGCCACCAGCTCCGTTTATTGATGGAGCGGAGCTAA
AGAAGTGGTCTTTCTACAGAGCAGTTATCGCAGAGTTCGTAGCCACTCTCCTCTTCTTATACATCACCGT
TTTGACAGTCATCGGTTACAAGATTCAGTCCGATACTGATGCCGGTGGCGTAGATTGCGGCGGAGTTGGA
ATCCTCGGTATCGCTTGGGCCTTTGGTGGTATGATCTTCATCCTCGTCTACTGCACCGCCGGTATCTCTG
GTGGTCACATTAACCCAGCGGTGACATTTGGGCTATTCTTGGCACGTAAAGTGTCGTTACCTAGGGCCCT
ATTGTACATAATCGCTCAGTGTTTGGGTGCGATTTGTGGAGTTGGTTTTGTCAAAGCCTTCCAAAGCTCT
TACTACACCCGTTACGGAGGTGGAGCCAACTCTCTAGCCGATGGCTACAGCACAGGGACCGGTCTAGCCG
CAGAGATCATTGGTACTTTCGTTCTTGTCTACACCGTATTCTCTGCCACTGACCCCAAACGTAGTGCCAG
AGACTCCCACGTTCCGGTGTTGGCGCCACTTCCAATCGGATTTGCCGTGTTCATGGTACATTTGGCTACC
ATTCCCATTACCGGAACCGGAATTAACCCGGCAAGGAGTTTCGGAGCTGCCGTAATCTACAACAAGAGCA
AGCCATGGGATGACCACTGGATATTTTGGGTTGGACCATTCATTGGAGCTGCGATAGCTGCATTCTACCA
CCAATTCGTTCTAAGAGCTTCAGGTTCTAAGTCTCTTGGATCATTCAGAAGTGCTGCCAACGTCGGATCC
ATGGTGAGCAAGGGCGAGGAGGATAACATGGCCATCATCAAGGAGTTCATGCGCTTCAAGGTGCACATGG
AGGGCTCCGTGAACGGCCACGAGTTCGAGATCGAGGGCGAGGGCGAGGGCCGCCCCTACGAGGGCACCCA
GACCGCCAAGCTGAAGGTGACCAAGGGTGGCCCCCTGCCCTTCGCCTGGGACATCCTGTCCCCTCAGTTC
ATGTACGGCTCCAAGGCCTACGTGAAGCACCCCGCCGACATCCCCGACTACTTGAAGCTGTCCTTCCCCG
AGGGCTTCAAGTGGGAGCGCGTGATGAACTTCGAGGACGGCGGCGTGGTGACCGTGACCCAGGACTCCTC
CCTGCAGGACGGCGAGTTCATCTACAAGGTGAAGCTGCGCGGCACCAACTTCCCCTCCGACGGCCCCGTA
ATGCAGAATAAGACCATGGGCTGGGAGGCCTCCTCCGAGCGGATGTACCCCGAGGACGGCGCCCTGAAGG
GCGAGATCAAGCAGAGGCTGAAGCTGAAGGACGGCGGCCACTACGACGCTGAGGTCAAGACCACCTACAA
GGCCAAGAAGCCCGTGCAGCTGCCCGGCGCCTACAACGTCAACATCAAGTTGGACATCACCTCCCACAAC
GAGGACTACACCATCGTGGAACAGTACGAACGCGCCGAGGGCCGCCACTCCACCGGCGGCATGGAGGAGC
TGTACAAGTAAAGCGGCCGCCCGGCTGCAGATCGTTCAAACATTTGGCAATAAAGTTTCTTAAGATTGAA
TCCTGTTGCCGGTCTTGCGATGATTATCATATAATTTCTGTTGAATTACGTTAAGCATGTAATAATTAAC
ATGTAATGCATGACGTTATTTATGAGATGGGTTTTTATGATTAGAGTCCCGCAATTATACATTTAATACG
CGATAGAAAACAAAATATAGCGCGCAAACTAGGATAAATTATCGCGCGCGGTGTCATCTATGTTACTAGA
TCGGGGCGCGCCCTCGAGGGTCTCTAATGATAGAAAAGTTGGCTGCGGCCGCGAATTTCTATCGATCTAT
AGATAATAGTTTCTATCGATCTATAGATAATCGGGTCTAAGCTAGCTAGGCCACCCACAATCCCACTATC
CTTTCGCAAGACCCTTCCTCTATATAAGGAAGTTCATTTCATTTGGAGAGAACACGGGGGACTCTAGACA
CCATGGTGAGTAAAGGAGAAGAACTTTTCACTGGAGTTGTCCCAATTCTTGTTGAATTAGATGGTGATGT
TAATGGGCACAAATTTTCTGTCAGTGGAGAGGGTGAAGGTGATGCAACATACGGAAAACTTACCCTTAAA
TTTATTTGCACTACTGGAAAACTACCTGTTCCATGGCCAACCCTGGTCACCACCCTGACCTACGTAAGTT
TCTGCTTCTACCTTTGATATATATATAATAATTATCATTAATTAGTAGTAATATAATNNNTCAAATATTT
TTTTCAAAATAAAAGAATGTAGTATATAGCAATTGCTTTTCTGTAGTTTATAAGTGTGTATATTTTAATT
TATAACTTTTCTAATATATGACCAAAATTTGTTGATGTGCAGGGCGTGCAGTGCTTCTCCCGTTACCCTG
ATCATATGAAGCGGCACGACTTCTTCAAGAGCGCCATGCCTGAGGGATACGTGCAGGAGAGGACCATCTT
CTTCAAGGACGACGGGAACTACAAGACACGTGCTGAAGTCAAGTTTGAGGGTGACACCCTCGTCAACAGG
ATCGAGCTTAAGGGAATCGATTTCAAGGAGGACGGAAACATCCTCGGCCACAAGTTGGAATACAACTACA
ACTCCCACAACGTATACATCATGGCCGACAAGCAAAAGAACGGCATCAAAGCCAACTTCAAGACCCGCCA
CAACATCGAGGACGGCGGCGTGCAACTCGCTGATCATTATCAACAAAATACTCCAATTGGCGATGGCCCT
GTCCTTTTACCAGACAACCATTACCTGTCCACACAATCTGCCCTTTCGAAAGATCCCAACGAAAAGAGAG
ATCACATGGTCCTTCTTGAGTTTGTAACAGCTGCTGGGATTACACATGGCATGGATGAACTATACAAACC
TAAGAAAAAGCGTAAGGTCGAGGACCCTTAATGTCAAGCCATTCTCTCGCAGATGATGTTCACTTTGTGT
TTTACTTCCTTTATGCATTCACAGCAATAAAAGAAAGAAATCTCCATCGCTTTTGGTTTTCTTCTCTGTC
TTAAGTTAGTCGTTTTCGTGTCTAATCTATTACTTATCATTGTAATAGACTCTTCTTCTATTGAGATTTG
AATATAAACTAAAACACATTCCATTTTACTGTGTTCTCAACATTCAGAATGCAAACGGACTAACCGTAGT
GACTCGGCTTCTAATGTAGTTTAAACTGAAGGCGGGAAACGACAATCTGATCCAAGCTCAAGCTAAGCTT
GCATGCCTGCAGGATATCGTGGATCCAAGCTTGCCACGTGCCGCCACGTGCCGCCACGTGCCGCCACGTG
CCTCTAGAGGATCCATCTCCACTGACGTAAGGGATGACGCACAATCCCACTATCCTTCGCAAGACCCTTC
CTCTATATAAGGAAGTTCATTTCATTTGGAGAGGACACGCTGGGATCCCCACCATGGCTGGCGCCGTGGG
CAGACCCAGAAGATCTGCTCCTCGGAGAGCCGGCAAGAACCCCCGGGAAGAGATTCTGGATGCCAGCGCC
GAGCTGTTCACCAGACAGGGCTTTGCCACCACCAGCACCCACCAGATTGCCGACGCTGTGGGCATCAGAC
AGGCCAGCCTGTACTACCACTTCCCCAGCAAGACCGAGATCTTCCTGACCCTGCTGAAAAGCACCGTGGA
ACCCTCCACCGTGCTGGCCGAGGATCTGTCTACCCTGGACGCCGGACCCGAAATGAGACTGTGGGCTATC
GTGGCCAGCGAAGTGCGGCTGCTGCTGAGCACCAAGTGGAACGTGGGCCGGCTGTACCAGCTGCCCATCG
TGGGCTCTGAGGAATTCGCCGAGTACCACAGCCAGCGCGAGGCCCTGACCAACGTGTTCAGAGATCTGGC
CACCGAGATTGTGGGCGACGACCCCAGAGCCGAACTGCCCTTCCACATCACCATGAGCGTGATCGAGATG
CGGCGGAACGACGGCAAGATCCCTAGCCCTCTGAGCGCCGACTCTCTGCCCGAGACAGCCATTATGCTGG
CTGACGCCTCCCTGGCTGTGCTGGGAGCACCTCTGCCTGCCGACAGAGTGGAAAAGACACTGGAACTGAT
CAAGCAGGCCGACGCCAAGGCCCCCCCGACCGACGTCAGCCTGGGGGACGAGCTCCACTTAGACGGCGAG
GACGTGGCGATGGCGCATGCCGACGCGCTAGACGATTTCGATCTGGACATGTTGGGGGACGGGGATTCCC
CGGGGCCGGGATTTACCCCCCACGACTCCGCCCCCTACGGCGCTCTGGATACGGCCGACTTCGAGTTTGA
GCAGATGTTTACCGATGCCCTTGGAATTGACGAGTACGGTGGGCCGAAGAAGAAGAGGAAGGTTTAGTGT
CGGTACGCTGAAATCACCAGTCTCTCTCTACAAATCTATCTCTCTCTATTTTCTCCATAAATAATGTGTG
AGTAGTTTCCCGATAAGGGAAATTAGGGTTCTTATAGGGTTTCGCTCATGTGTTGAGCATATAAGAAACC
CTTAGTATGTATTTGTATTTGTAAAATACTTCTATCAATAAAATTTCTAATTCCTAAAACCAAAATCCAG
TACTAAAATCCAGATCGATGCTTGATACTCGCTTCGAGACCGGGCTAGAGCGGACTAGTTCTAGAGCGGC
CGCCACCGCGGTGGAGCTCCAGCTTTTGTTCCCTTTAGTGAGGGTTAATTGCGCGCTTGGCGTAATCATG
GTCATAGCTGTTTCCTGTGTGAAATTGTTATCCGCTCACAATTCCACACAACATACGAGCCGGAAGCATA
AAGTGTAAAGCCTGGGGTGCCTAATGAGTGAGCTAACTCACATTAATTGCGTTGCGCTCACTGCCCGCTT
TCCAGTCGGGAAACCTGTCGTGCCAGCTGCATTAATGAATCGGCCAACGCGCGGGGAGAGGCGGTTTGCG
TATTGGGCGCTCTTCCGCTTCCTCGCTCACTGACTCGCTGCGCTCGGTCGTTCGGCTGCGGCGAGCGGTA
TCAGCTCACTCAAAGGCGGTAATACGGTTATCCACAGAATCAGGGGATAACGCAGGAAAGAACATGAAGG
CCTTGACAGGATATATTGGCGGGTAAACTAAGTCGCTGTATGTGTTTGTTTGAGATCTCATGTGAGCAAA
AGGCCAGCAAAAGGCCAGGAACCGTAAAAAGGCCGCGTTGCTGGCGTTTTTCCATAGGCTCCGCCCCCCT
GACGAGCATCACAAAAATCGACGCTCAAGTCAGAGGTGGCGAAACCCGACAGGACTATAAAGATACCAGG
CGTTTCCCCCTGGAAGCTCCCTCGTGCGCTCTCCTGTTCCGACCCTGCCGCTTACCGGATACCTGTCCGC
CTTTCTCCCTTCGGGAAGCGTGGCGCTTTCTCATAGCTCACGCTGTAGGTATCTCAGTTCGGTGTAGGTC
GTTCGCTCCAAGCTGGGCTGTGTGCACGAACCCCCCGTTCAGCCCGACCGCTGCGCCTTATCCGGTAACT
ATCGTCTTGAGTCCAACCCGGTAAGACACGACTTATCGCCACTGGCAGCAGCCACTGGTAACAGGATTAG
CAGAGCGAGGTATGTAGGCGGTGCTACAGAGTTCTTGAAGTGGTGGCCTAACTACGGCTACACTAGAAGG
ACAGTATTTGGTATCTGCGCTCTGCTGAAGCCAGTTACCTTCGGAAAAAGAGTTGGTAGCTCTTGATCCG
GCAAACAAACCACCGCTGGTAGCGGTGGTTTTTTTGTTTGCAAGCAGCAGATTACGCGCAGAAAAAAAGG
ATCTCAAGAAGATCCTTTGATCTTTTCTACGGGGTCTGACGCTCAGTGGAACGAAAACTCACGTTAAGGG
ATTTTGGTCATGCATTCTAGGTACTAAAACAATTCATCCAGTAAAATATAATATTTTATTTTCTCCCAAT
CAGGCTTGATCCCCAGTAAGTCAAAAAATAGCTCGACATACTGTTCTTCCCCGATATCCTCCCTGATCGA
CCGGACGCAGAAGGCAATGTCATACCACTTGTCCGCCCTGCCGCTTCTCCCAAGATCAATAAAGCCACTT
ACTTTGCCATCTTTCACAAAGATGTTGCTGTCACCCAGGTCGCCGTGGGAAAAGACAAGTTCCTCTTCGG
GCTTTTCCGTCTTTAAAAAATCATACAGCTCGCGCGGATCTTTAAATGGAGTATCTTCTTCCCAGTTTTC
GCAATCCACATCGGCCAGATCGTTATTCAGTAAGTAATCCAATTCGGCTAAGCGGCTGTCTAAGCTATTC
GTATAGGGACAATCCGATATGTCGATGGAGTGAAAGAGCCTGATGCACTCCGCATACAGCTCGATAATCT
TTTCAGGGCTTTGTTCATCTTCATACTCTTCCGAGCAAAGGACGCCATCGGCCTCACTCATGAGCAGATT
GCTCCAGCCATCATGCCGTTCAAAGTGCAGGACCTTTGGAACAGGCAGCTTTCCTTCCAGCCATAGCATC
ATGTCCTTTTCCCGTTCCACATCATAGGTGGTCCCTTTATACCGGCTGTCCGTCATTTTTAAATATAGGT
TTTCATTTTCTCCCACCAGCTTATATACCTTAGCAGGTGACATTCCTTCCGTATCTTTTACGCAGCGGTA
TTTTTCGATCAGTTTTTTCAATTCCGGTGATATTCTCATTTTAGCCATTTATTATTTCCTTCCTCTTTTC
TACAGTATTTAAAGATACCCCAAGAAGCTAATTATAACAAGACGAACTCCAATTCACTGTTCCTTGCATT
CTAAAACCTTAAATACCAGAAAACAGCTTTTTCAAAGTTGTTTTCAAAGTTGGCGTATAACATAGTATCG
ACGGAGCCGATTTTGAAACCGCGGTGATCACAGGCAGCAACGCTCTGTCATCGTTACAATCAACATGCTA
CCCTCCGCGAGATCATCCGTGTTTCAAACCCGGCAGCTTATTGTGCAATGTAACATCAGAGATTTTGAGA
CACAACGTGGCTTTGTTGAATAAATCGAACTTTTGCTGAGTTGAAGGATCAGATCACGCATCTTCCCGAC
AACGCAGACCGTTCCGTGGCAAAGCAAAAGTTCAAAATCACCAACTGGTCCACCTACAACAAAGCTCTCA
TCAACCGTGGCTCCCTCACTTTCTGGCTGGATGATGGGGCGATTCAGGAGATCCCCATCCAACAGCCCGC
CGTCGAGCGGGCTTTTTTATCCCCGGAAGCCTGTGGATAGAGGGTAGTTATCCACGTGAAACCGCTAATG
CCCCGCAAAGCCTTGATTCACGGGGCTTTCCGGCCCGCTCCAAAAACTATCCACGTGAAATCGCTAATCA
GGGTACGTGAAATCGCTAATCGGAGTACGTGAAATCGCTAATAAGGTCACGTGAAATCGCTAATCAAAAA
GGCACGTGAGAACGCTAATAGCCCTTTCAGATCAACAGCTTGCAAACACCCCTCGCTCCGGCAAGTAGTT
ACAGCAAGTAGTATGTTCAATTAGCTTTTCAATTATGAATATATATATCAATTATTGGTCGCCCTTGGCT
TGTGGACAATGCGCTACGCGCACCGGCTCCGCCCGTGGACAACCGCAAGCGGTTGCCCACCGTCGAGCGC
CTTTGCCCACAACCCGGCGGCCGGCCGCAACAGATCGTTTTATAAATTTTTTTTTTTGAAAAAGAAAAAG
CCCGAAAGGCGGCAACCTCTCGGGCTTCTGGATTTCCGATCCCCGGAATTAGACTCTTGGCA
Features (pLannotate 1.2.2; 24 found; start..end, strand, type, name):
    674..1534    +  CDS            PIP2-1: PIP21_ARATH - Also known as PIP2A. Experimental evidence at protein level: Swiss-Prot protein existence level 1. Water channel required to facilitate the transport of water across cell membrane. Probably involved in root water uptake. Its function is impaired by Hg(2+). From Arabidopsis thaliana (Mouse-ear cress).
   1541..2250    +  CDS            mCherry (fragment): monomeric derivative of DsRed fluorescent protein (Shaner et al., 2004) mammalian codon-optimized
   2270..2522    +  terminator     NOS terminator: nopaline synthase terminator and poly(A) signal
   2646..2663    +  promoter       35SPPDK promoter (fragment): hybrid promoter consisting of the cauliflower mosaic virus 35S enhancer fused to the maize C4PPDK basal promoter (Yoo et al., 2007)
   2666..2710    +  promoter       minimal CaMV 35S promoter: minimal 35S promoter from cauliflower mosaic virus
   2739..3638    +  CDS            vsfGFP-9 (fragment): vsfGFP-9 is a basic (constitutively fluorescent) green fluorescent protein published in 2015, derived from Aequorea victoria. It has low acid sensitivity.
   3985..4003    -  misc_feature   MCS (fragment): pUC18/19 multiple cloning site
   4075..4120    +  promoter       35SPPDK promoter (fragment): hybrid promoter consisting of the cauliflower mosaic virus 35S enhancer fused to the maize C4PPDK basal promoter (Yoo et al., 2007)
   4119..4165    +  promoter       minimal CaMV 35S promoter: minimal 35S promoter from cauliflower mosaic virus
   4850..5083    +  CDS            VP16 AD: transcriptional activation domain of herpes simplex virus protein VP16 (Triezenberg et al., 1988; Cousens et al., 1989); UL48
   5160..5336    +  polyA_signal   CaMV poly(A) signal: cauliflower mosaic virus polyadenylation signal
   5374..5409    -  misc_feature   MCS (fragment): pBluescript multiple cloning site
   5422..5440    -  promoter       T3 promoter: promoter for bacteriophage T3 RNA polymerase
   5485..5501    -  protein_bind   lac operator: The lac repressor binds to the lac operator to inhibit transcription in E. coli. This inhibition can be relieved by adding lactose or isopropyl-β-D-thiogalactopyranoside (IPTG). lac repressor encoded by lacI
   5509..5539    -  promoter       lac promoter: promoter for the E. coli lac operon
   5554..5575    -  protein_bind   CAP binding site: CAP binding activates transcription in the presence of cAMP. E. coli catabolite activator protein
   5588..5680    -  CDS            lacI (fragment): lac repressor; lacI; The lac repressor binds to the lac operator to inhibit transcription in E. coli. This inhibition can be relieved by adding lactose or isopropyl-β-D-thiogalactopyranoside (IPTG).
   5682..5806    -  rep_origin     RSF ori (fragment): Plasmids containing the RSF 1030 origin of replication can be propagated in E. coli cells that contain additional plasmids with compatible origins.
   5814..5838    +  misc_feature   RB T-DNA repeat: right border repeat from nopaline C58 T-DNA
   5929..6517    -  rep_origin     ori: high-copy-number ColE1/pMB1/pBR322/pUC origin of replication
   6607..7398    -  CDS            aphA: KKA3_ENTFL - Experimental evidence at protein level: Swiss-Prot protein existence level 1. Resistance to kanamycin and structurally-related aminoglycosides, including amikacin. From Enterococcus faecalis (Streptococcus faecalis).
   7789..7887    +  CDS            TRA2_ECOLX (fragment): Protein predicted: Swiss-Prot protein existence level 4. Required for transposition of transposon Tn903. From Escherichia coli.
   7895..8330    +  rep_origin     pSa ori: origin of replication from bacterial plasmid pSa
   8458..18      +  misc_feature   LB T-DNA repeat (across the origin): left border repeat from nopaline C58 T-DNA (truncated)
