[The description below was written by a language model from this plasmid's Addgene catalogue record and pLannotate feature annotations shown in this document.]
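Description:
JAB2600 is a plant expression plasmid carrying parts for building synthetic genetic circuits in eudicot plants, built on the JAB2155 backbone. The feature table shows left and right T-DNA border repeats from nopaline-type T-DNA flanking the payload, which indicates a binary-vector layout for Agrobacterium-mediated delivery. Outside the borders lie a high-copy ColE1/pUC-type origin for E. coli, a pSa origin (a minimal replicon of the kind used in small binary vectors), and an aphA-type aminoglycoside phosphotransferase gene that provides kanamycin selection in bacteria. No plant selectable marker is annotated or mentioned in the record.

The T-DNA holds three transcription units. The first, inherited from the backbone, is the UBQ10 promoter driving the Arabidopsis aquaporin PIP2A fused to mCherry with a NOS terminator. This gives a constitutive plasma-membrane red marker, useful for outlining cells and identifying transformed tissue. The second, also from the backbone, expresses a synthetic activator: the bacterial repressor AmtR fused to the herpes simplex VP16 activation domain, under the G1090 promoter. The automated annotation detects only 35S-derived promoter fragments, the VP16 domain and a CaMV poly(A) signal in this unit, and does not label the AmtR coding region itself. The third is the output module, a synthetic promoter with two AmtR operator sites upstream of a minimal 35S core. It drives an intron-containing, nuclear-localised GFP with an ADH terminator; the intron prevents reporter expression in bacteria. In the sequence this reporter sits between the mCherry and activator units. AmtR-VP16 binding to the operators switches on nuclear GFP, so the construct serves to test this activator–promoter pair as a circuit component in plants.
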