Addgene plasmid #190387: JAB2600
Purpose: Plasmids encode parts for syntetic genetic circuit construction in eudicot plants (proUBQ10::PIP2A-mCherry-NOSt_proG1090::AmtR-VP16-19St_2XAmtRO::GFPint-NLS-ADHt)
Depositing lab: Jennifer Brophy & Jose Dinneny. Depositing organization: Stanford University. Publication: Synthetic genetic circuits as a means of reprogramming plant roots. Brophy JAN, Magallon KJ, Duan L, Zhong V, Ramachandran P, Kniazev K, Dinneny JR. Science. 2022 Aug 12;377(6607):747-751. doi: 10.1126/science.abo4326. Epub 2022 Aug 11. PubMed 35951698.
Backbone
  Vector backbone: JAB2155
  Vector type: Plant Expression
Growth in bacteria
  Bacterial resistance: Kanamycin, 50 μg/mL
  Growth temperature: 37°C
  Growth strain: DH5alpha
  Copy number: High Copy
Gene/Insert
  Gene/Insert name: proUBQ10::PIP2A-mCherry-NOSt_proG1090::AmtR-VP16-19St_2XAmtRO::GFPint-NLS-ADHt
  Species: Synthetic
  Cloning method: Restriction Enzyme; 5′ cloning site unknown (unknown if destroyed)
Terms and licenses: Academic/Nonprofit Terms; Industry Terms: Not Available to Industry
Depositor comments: Backbone JAB2155 contains proUBQ10::PIP2A-mCherry-NOSt_proG1090::AmtR-VP16-19St. Please see the fully annotated sequence linked the "Supplemental Documents" section. Please visit https://www.biorxiv.org/content/10.1101/2022.02.02.478917v1 for bioRxiv preprint.
How to cite: JAB2600 was a gift from Jennifer Brophy & Jose Dinneny (Addgene plasmid # 190387 ; http://n2t.net/addgene:190387 ; RRID:Addgene_190387)
